LOCUS       Exported 5245 bp ds-DNA circular SYN 12-MAY-2021
DEFINITION  Express asparaginyl endopeptidase 1 from O. affinis (OaAEP1).
ACCESSION   .
VERSION     .
KEYWORDS    pBHRSF184
SOURCE      synthetic DNA construct
  ORGANISM  synthetic DNA construct
REFERENCE   1 (bases 1 to 5245)
  AUTHORS   Mikula KM, Tascon I, Tommila JJ, Iwai H
  TITLE     Segmental isotopic labeling of a single-domain globular protein
            without any refolding step by an asparaginyl endopeptidase.
  JOURNAL   FEBS Lett. 2017 Mar 30. doi: 10.1002/1873-3468.12640.
  PUBMED    28369872
REFERENCE   2 (bases 1 to 5245)
  AUTHORS   .
  TITLE     Direct Submission
  JOURNAL   Exported May 12, 2021 from SnapGene Server 1.1.58
            http://www.snapgene.com
FEATURES             Location/Qualifiers
     source          1..5245
                     /organism="synthetic DNA construct"
                     /mol_type="other DNA"
     primer_bind     1..20
                     /label=T7
                     /note="T7 promoter, forward primer"
     promoter        1..19
                     /label=T7 promoter
                     /note="promoter for bacteriophage T7 RNA polymerase"
     protein_bind    20..44
                     /label=lac operator
                     /bound_moiety="lac repressor encoded by lacI"
                     /note="The lac repressor binds to the lac operator to
                     inhibit transcription in E. coli. This inhibition can be
                     relieved by adding lactose or
                     isopropyl-beta-D-thiogalactopyranoside (IPTG)."
     CDS             100..117
                     /codon_start=1
                     /product="6xHis affinity tag"
                     /label=6xHis
                     /translation="HHHHHH"
     CDS             127..411
                     /codon_start=1
                     /gene="S. cerevisiae SMT3 (truncated)"
                     /product="cleavable ubiquitin-like protein tag"
                     /label=SUMO
                     /translation="DSEVNQEAKPEVKPEVKPETHINLKVSDGSSEIFFKIKKTTPLRR
                     LMEAFAKRQGKEMDSLRFLYDGIRIQADQTPEDLDMEDNDIIEAHREQIG"
     CDS             1799..1843
                     /codon_start=1
                     /product="affinity and epitope tag derived from pancreatic
                     ribonuclease A"
                     /label=S-Tag
                     /translation="KETAAAKFERQHMDS"
     primer_bind     complement(1881..1899)
                     /label=T7 Term
                     /note="T7 terminator, reverse primer"
     terminator      1895..1942
                     /label=T7 terminator
                     /note="transcription terminator for bacteriophage T7 RNA
                     polymerase"
     CDS             complement(2172..2987)
                     /codon_start=1
                     /gene="aph(3')-Ia"
                     /product="aminoglycoside phosphotransferase"
                     /label=KanR
                     /note="confers resistance to kanamycin in bacteria or G418
                     (Geneticin(R)) in eukaryotes"
                     /translation="MSHIQRETSCSRPRLNSNMDADLYGYKWARDNVGQSGATIYRLYG
                     KPDAPELFLKHGKGSVANDVTDEMVRLNWLTEFMPLPTIKHFIRTPDDAWLLTTAIPGK
                     TAFQVLEEYPDSGENIVDALAVFLRRLHSIPVCNCPFNSDRVFRLAQAQSRMNNGLVDA
                     SDFDDERNGWPVEQVWKEMHKLLPFSPDSVVTHGDFSLDNLIFDEGKLIGCIDVGRVGI
                     ADRYQDLAILWNCLGEFSPSLQKRLFQKYGIDNPDMNKLQFHLMLDEFF"
     primer_bind     2895..2914
                     /label=Kan-R
                     /note="Kanamycin resistance gene, reverse primer"
     promoter        complement(2988..3079)
                     /gene="bla"
                     /label=AmpR promoter
     rep_origin      complement(3095..3844)
                     /direction=LEFT
                     /label=RSF ori
                     /note="Plasmids containing the RSF 1030 origin of
                     replication can be propagated in E. coli cells that contain
                     additional plasmids with compatible origins."
     primer_bind     complement(3105..3122)
                     /label=L4440
                     /note="L4440 vector, forward primer"
     primer_bind     complement(3345..3364)
                     /label=pBR322ori-F
                     /note="pBR322 origin, forward primer"
     CDS             complement(4040..5122)
                     /codon_start=1
                     /gene="lacI"
                     /product="lac repressor"
                     /label=lacI
                     /note="The lac repressor binds to the lac operator to
                     inhibit transcription in E. coli. This inhibition can be
                     relieved by adding lactose or
                     isopropyl-beta-D-thiogalactopyranoside (IPTG)."
                     /translation="MKPVTLYDVAEYAGVSYQTVSRVVNQASHVSAKTREKVEAAMAEL
                     NYIPNRVAQQLAGKQSLLIGVATSSLALHAPSQIVAAIKSRADQLGASVVVSMVERSGV
                     EACKAAVHNLLAQRVSGLIINYPLDDQDAIAVEAACTNVPALFLDVSDQTPINSIIFSH
                     EDGTRLGVEHLVALGHQQIALLAGPLSSVSARLRLAGWHKYLTRNQIQPIAEREGDWSA
                     MSGFQQTMQMLNEGIVPTAMLVANDQMALGAMRAITESGLRVGADISVVGYDDTEDSSC
                     YIPPLTTIKQDFRLLGQTSVDRLLQLSQGQAVKGNQLLPVSLVKRKTTLAPNTQTASPR
                     ALADSLMQLARQVSRLESGQ"
     primer_bind     5084..5103
                     /label=LacI-R
                     /note="LacI, reverse primer"
     promoter        complement(5123..5200)
                     /gene="lacI"
                     /label=lacI promoter
ORIGIN
        1 taatacgact cactataggg gaattgtgag cggataacaa ttcccctgta gaaataattt
       61 tgtttaactt taataaggag atataccatg ggcagcagcc atcatcatca tcatcacagc
      121 actagtgact cagaagtcaa tcaagaagct aagccagagg tcaagccaga agtcaagcct
      181 gagactcaca tcaatttaaa ggtgtccgat ggatcttcag aaatcttctt taagatcaaa
      241 aagaccactc ctttaagaag gctgatggaa gcgttcgcta aaagacaggg taaggaaatg
      301 gactccttaa gattcttgta cgacggtatt agaattcaag ctgatcagac ccctgaagat
      361 ttggacatgg aggataacga tattattgag gctcacagag aacagattgg tggatccgct
      421 cgcgatggtg attatctgca tctgccgagc gaagtgagcc gtttctttcg cccgcaggaa
      481 acaaacgatg atcatggtga agatagcgtg ggtacccgct gggcggtgct gattgcgggc
      541 tctaaaggct atgcgaacta tcgccatcag gctggcgtgt gccatgcgta tcagattctg
      601 aaacgcggcg gcctgaaaga tgaaaacatt gttgtgttca tgtatgatga tattgcgtat
      661 aacgaaagca atccacgtcc gggcgtgatt attaacagcc cgcatggtag cgatgtttat
      721 gctggcgtgc cgaaagatta tacaggcgaa gaagtgaacg cgaaaaactt tctggcggcg
      781 attctgggca acaaaagcgc gattaccggc ggcagcggca aagtggtgga tagcggtccg
      841 aacgaccata tttttattta ttataccgat catggcgctg cgggcgtgat tggcatgccg
      901 agcaaaccgt atctgtatgc agatgaactg aacgatgcgc tgaaaaagaa acatgcgagc
      961 ggtacatata aaagcctggt gttttatctg gaagcgtgcg aaagcggcag catgtttgaa
     1021 ggtattttgc cggaagattt gaacatttat gcgctgacca gcaccaacac caccgaaagc
     1081 agctggtgct attattgtcc ggcgcaggaa aacccgccac cgccggaata taacgtgtgc
     1141 ctgggcgatc tgtttagcgt ggcgtggctg gaagatagcg atgtgcagaa ttcctggtat
     1201 gaaaccctga accagcagta tcatcatgtg gataaacgca ttagccatgc gagccatgcg
     1261 acccagtatg gcaacctgaa attgggcgaa gaaggcctgt ttgtgtatat gggcagcaac
     1321 ccggcgaacg ataactatac ctctctggat ggcaacgcgc tgaccccgtc atcgattgtg
     1381 gtgaaccagc gcgatgcgga tctgctgcat ctgtgggaaa aattccgcaa agcgccggaa
     1441 ggcagcgcgc gcaaagaaga agcgcagacc cagattttta aagcgatgag ccatcgcgtg
     1501 catattgata gcagcattaa actgattggc aaactgctgt ttggcattga aaaatgcacc
     1561 gaaattctga acgcggttcg tccggcaggt caaccgctgg tggatgattg ggcgtgcctg
     1621 cgtagcctgg tgggcacctt tgaaacccat tgcggcagcc tgagcgaata tggcatgcgc
     1681 catacccgca ccattgcgaa catttgcaac gcgggcatta gcgaagaaca gatggcggaa
     1741 gcggcgagcc aggcgtgcgc gagcattccg taagcttgcg gccgcactcg agtctggtaa
     1801 agaaaccgct gctgcgaaat ttgaacgcca gcacatggac tcgtctacta gcgcagctta
     1861 attaacctag gctgctgcca ccgctgagca ataactagca taaccccttg gggcctctaa
     1921 acgggtcttg aggggttttt tgctgaaacc tcaggcattt gagaagcaca cggtcacact
     1981 gcttccggta gtcaataaac cggtaaacca gcaatagaca taagcggcta tttaacgacc
     2041 ctgccctgaa ccgacgacaa gctgacgacc gggtctccgc aagtggcact tttcggggaa
     2101 atgtgcgcgg aacccctatt tgtttatttt tctaaataca ttcaaatatg tatccgctca
     2161 tgaattaatt cttagaaaaa ctcatcgagc atcaaatgaa actgcaattt attcatatca
     2221 ggattatcaa taccatattt ttgaaaaagc cgtttctgta atgaaggaga aaactcaccg
     2281 aggcagttcc ataggatggc aagatcctgg tatcggtctg cgattccgac tcgtccaaca
     2341 tcaatacaac ctattaattt cccctcgtca aaaataaggt tatcaagtga gaaatcacca
     2401 tgagtgacga ctgaatccgg tgagaatggc aaaagtttat gcatttcttt ccagacttgt
     2461 tcaacaggcc agccattacg ctcgtcatca aaatcactcg catcaaccaa accgttattc
     2521 attcgtgatt gcgcctgagc gagacgaaat acgcggtcgc tgttaaaagg acaattacaa
     2581 acaggaatcg aatgcaaccg gcgcaggaac actgccagcg catcaacaat attttcacct
     2641 gaatcaggat attcttctaa tacctggaat gctgttttcc cggggatcgc agtggtgagt
     2701 aaccatgcat catcaggagt acggataaaa tgcttgatgg tcggaagagg cataaattcc
     2761 gtcagccagt ttagtctgac catctcatct gtaacatcat tggcaacgct acctttgcca
     2821 tgtttcagaa acaactctgg cgcatcgggc ttcccataca atcgatagat tgtcgcacct
     2881 gattgcccga cattatcgcg agcccattta tacccatata aatcagcatc catgttggaa
     2941 tttaatcgcg gcctagagca agacgtttcc cgttgaatat ggctcatact cttccttttt
     3001 caatattatt gaagcattta tcagggttat tgtctcatga gcggatacat atttgaatgt
     3061 atttagaaaa ataaacaaat aggcatgcag cgctcttccg cttcctcgct cactgactcg
     3121 ctacgctcgg tcgttcgact gcggcgagcg gtgtcagctc actcaaaagc ggtaatacgg
     3181 ttatccacag aatcagggga taaagccgga aagaacatgt gagcaaaaag caaagcaccg
     3241 gaagaagcca acgccgcagg cgtttttcca taggctccgc ccccctgacg agcatcacaa
     3301 aaatcgacgc tcaagccaga ggtggcgaaa cccgacagga ctataaagat accaggcgtt
     3361 tccccctgga agctccctcg tgcgctctcc tgttccgacc ctgccgctta ccggatacct
     3421 gtccgccttt ctcccttcgg gaagcgtggc gctttctcat agctcacgct gttggtatct
     3481 cagttcggtg taggtcgttc gctccaagct gggctgtgtg cacgaacccc ccgttcagcc
     3541 cgaccgctgc gccttatccg gtaactatcg tcttgagtcc aacccggtaa gacacgactt
     3601 atcgccactg gcagcagcca ttggtaactg atttagagga ctttgtcttg aagttatgca
     3661 cctgttaagg ctaaactgaa agaacagatt ttggtgagtg cggtcctcca acccacttac
     3721 cttggttcaa agagttggta gctcagcgaa ccttgagaaa accaccgttg gtagcggtgg
     3781 tttttcttta tttatgagat gatgaatcaa tcggtctatc aagtcaacga acagctattc
     3841 cgttactcta gatttcagtg caatttatct cttcaaatgt agcacctgaa gtcagcccca
     3901 tacgatataa gttgtaattc tcatgttagt catgccccgc gcccaccgga aggagctgac
     3961 tgggttgaag gctctcaagg gcatcggtcg agatcccggt gcctaatgag tgagctaact
     4021 tacattaatt gcgttgcgct cactgcccgc tttccagtcg ggaaacctgt cgtgccagct
     4081 gcattaatga atcggccaac gcgcggggag aggcggtttg cgtattgggc gccagggtgg
     4141 tttttctttt caccagtgag acgggcaaca gctgattgcc cttcaccgcc tggccctgag
     4201 agagttgcag caagcggtcc acgctggttt gccccagcag gcgaaaatcc tgtttgatgg
     4261 tggttaacgg cgggatataa catgagctgt cttcggtatc gtcgtatccc actaccgaga
     4321 tgtccgcacc aacgcgcagc ccggactcgg taatggcgcg cattgcgccc agcgccatct
     4381 gatcgttggc aaccagcatc gcagtgggaa cgatgccctc attcagcatt tgcatggttt
     4441 gttgaaaacc ggacatggca ctccagtcgc cttcccgttc cgctatcggc tgaatttgat
     4501 tgcgagtgag atatttatgc cagccagcca gacgcagacg cgccgagaca gaacttaatg
     4561 ggcccgctaa cagcgcgatt tgctggtgac ccaatgcgac cagatgctcc acgcccagtc
     4621 gcgtaccgtc ttcatgggag aaaataatac tgttgatggg tgtctggtca gagacatcaa
     4681 gaaataacgc cggaacatta gtgcaggcag cttccacagc aatggcatcc tggtcatcca
     4741 gcggatagtt aatgatcagc ccactgacgc gttgcgcgag aagattgtgc accgccgctt
     4801 tacaggcttc gacgccgctt cgttctacca tcgacaccac cacgctggca cccagttgat
     4861 cggcgcgaga tttaatcgcc gcgacaattt gcgacggcgc gtgcagggcc agactggagg
     4921 tggcaacgcc aatcagcaac gactgtttgc ccgccagttg ttgtgccacg cggttgggaa
     4981 tgtaattcag ctccgccatc gccgcttcca ctttttcccg cgttttcgca gaaacgtggc
     5041 tggcctggtt caccacgcgg gaaacggtct gataagagac accggcatac tctgcgacat
     5101 cgtataacgt tactggtttc acattcacca ccctgaattg actctcttcc gggcgctatc
     5161 atgccatacc gcgaaaggtt ttgcgccatt cgatggtgtc cgggatctcg acgctctccc
     5221 ttatgcgact cctgcattag gaaat
//
